Addgene plasmid #24319: pGEX-GST-AGO4
Depositing lab: Carl Novina. Depositing organization: Dana-Farber Cancer Institute. Publication: Distinct passenger strand and mRNA cleavage activities of human Argonaute proteins. Wang B, Li S, Qi HH, Chowdhury D, Shi Y, Novina CD. Nat Struct Mol Biol. 2009 Dec . 16(12):1259-66. 10.1038/nsmb.1712 PubMed 19946268.
Backbone
  Vector backbone: pGEX-4T-1
  Backbone size w/o insert (bp): 4969
  Vector type: Bacterial Expression
Growth in bacteria
  Bacterial resistance: Ampicillin, 100 μg/mL
  Growth temperature: 37°C
  Growth strain: DH5alpha
  Copy number: Unknown
Gene/Insert
  Gene/Insert name: AGO4
  Species: H. sapiens (human)
  Insert size (bp): 2500
  Entrez Gene: AGO4 (a.k.a. EIF2C4)
  Cloning method: Restriction Enzyme; 5′ cloning site XhoI (not destroyed); 3′ cloning site NotI (not destroyed)
  Sequencing primers: 5′ pGEX-5; 3′ pGEX-3
Terms and licenses: Academic/Nonprofit Terms; Industry Terms: Not Available to Industry
How to cite: pGEX-GST-AGO4 was a gift from Carl Novina (Addgene plasmid # 24319 ; http://n2t.net/addgene:24319 ; RRID:Addgene_24319)
