[The description below was written by a language model from this plasmid's Addgene catalogue record.]
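Description:
pGEX-GST-AGO4 is a bacterial expression plasmid built on the pGEX-4T-1 backbone (about 5 kb without insert) and carrying the human Argonaute 4 coding sequence (AGO4, also known as EIF2C4) as an insert of roughly 2.5 kb. The insert was placed by restriction cloning between the XhoI and NotI sites of the polylinker, and both sites remain intact, so the fragment can be excised or exchanged. The plasmid is maintained in E. coli under ampicillin selection; its copy number is listed as unknown, and no feature table accompanies the entry, so the promoter, origin and other backbone elements are not itemised in the record.

As the name indicates, the design produces AGO4 as a fusion to glutathione S-transferase. In the pGEX-4T series generally, GST lies upstream of the cloning sites, so the tag sits at the N-terminus of the inserted protein. Expression in these vectors is driven by the IPTG-inducible tac promoter under control of a plasmid-encoded lacI repressor, and a thrombin recognition site between GST and the polylinker allows the tag to be removed after glutathione-affinity purification. These are properties of the parent vector family rather than details confirmed for this particular clone.

The construct is suited to producing recombinant human AGO4 in bacteria for purification and in vitro biochemistry. The associated publication compared the passenger-strand and mRNA cleavage activities of the human Argonaute proteins, which suggests the purified GST-AGO4 was used in such assays alongside other family members.
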