>Addgene plasmid #24319 | pGEX-GST-AGO4 | addgene partial sequence | sequence record 30044 | 24319 with pGEX-5
AATCGGATCTGGTTCCGCGTGGATCCCCGGAATTCCCGGGTCGACTCGACGAGGCGCTGGGACCCGGACC
TCCGGCTAGCCTGTTTCAGCCACCTCGTCGTCCTGGCCTTGGAACTGTTGGAAAACCAATTCGACTGTTA
GCCAATCATTTTCAGGTTCAGATTCCTAAAATAGATGTGTATCACTATGATGTGGATATTAAGCCTGAAA
AACGGCCTCGTAGAGTCAACAGGGAGGTAGTAGATACAATGGTGCGGCACTTCAAGATGCAAATATTTGG
TGATCGGCAGCCTGGGTATGATGGCAAAAGAAACATGTACACAGCACATCCACTACCAATTGGACGGGAT
AGGGTTGATATGGAGGTGACTCTTCCAGGCGAGGGTAAAGACCAAACATTTAAAGTGTCTGTTCAGTGGG
TGTCAGTTGTGAGCCTTCAGTTGCTTTTAGAAGCTTTGGCTGGGCACTTGAATGAAGTCCCAGATGACTC
AGTACAAGCACTTGATGTTATCACAAGACACCTTCCCTCCATGAGGTACACCCCAGTGGGCCGTTCCTTT
TTCTCACCCCCGGAAGGTTACTACCACCCTCTGGGAGGGGGCAGGGAGGTCTGGTTTGGTTTTCATCAGT
CTGTGAGACCTGCCATGTGGAATATGATGCTCAACATTGATGTATCTGCAACTGCTTTCTACCGGGCTCA
GCCTATCATTGAGTTCATGTGTGAGGTTTTAGACATTCAGAACATCAATGAACAGACCAAACCTCTAACA
GACTCCCAGCGTGTCAAATTTACCAAAGAAATCAGAGGTCTCAAAGTTGAGGTGACCCACTGTGGACAGA
TGAAACGAAAATACCGAGTTTGTAATGTGACTAGACGGCCAGCCAGTCATCAAACTTTC
